>Addgene plasmid #80526 | Rab9a cds in pGem-T Easy | addgene full sequence | sequence record 176339 | Addgene NGS Result
GAGAAAGCGCCACGCTTCCCGAAGGGAGAAAGGCGGACAGGTATCCGGTAAGCGGCAGGGTCGGAACAGG
AGAGCGCACGAGGGAGCTTCCAGGGGGAAACGCCTGGTATCTTTATAGTCCTGTCGGGTTTCGCCACCTC
TGACTTGAGCGTCGATTTTTGTGATGCTCGTCAGGGGGGCGGAGCCTATGGAAAAACGCCAGCAACGCGG
CCTTTTTACGGTTCCTGGCCTTTTGCTGGCCTTTTGCTCACATGTTCTTTCCTGCGTTATCCCCTGATTC
TGTGGATAACCGTATTACCGCCTTTGAGTGAGCTGATACCGCTCGCCGCAGCCGAACGACCGAGCGCAGC
GAGTCAGTGAGCGAGGAAGCGGAAGAGCGCCCAATACGCAAACCGCCTCTCCCCGCGCGTTGGCCGATTC
ATTAATGCAGCTGGCACGACAGGTTTCCCGACTGGAAAGCGGGCAGTGAGCGCAACGCAATTAATGTGAG
TTAGCTCACTCATTAGGCACCCCAGGCTTTACACTTTATGCTTCCGGCTCGTATGTTGTGTGGAATTGTG
AGCGGATAACAATTTCACACAGGAAACAGCTATGACCATGATTACGCCAAGCTATTTAGGTGACACTATA
GAATACTCAAGCTATGCATCCAACGCGTTGGGAGCTCTCCCATATGGTCGACCTGCAGGCGGCCGCGAAT
TCACTAGTGATTAGCTAGTTGCCTCTCCTCCATTAACAGCACTGTGTAGCGCTGCGCGGTTTCCTGTGCA
GATTCACAGTGTCTGTAGGAATCAGATGCTCGTGTCTGTCCTCCAGAGACAGCACTCTTCTCACCGCCTC
CTCGAACGCAACCGCGACATTAGTGGCATCTTTTGCACTGGTCTCGAAATATGGGTATCCACCGCTCTCC
ATGCACCACTCCTGCGCTTCTTCACTGCTCACCTGACGCTCCGAAACGTCCAGTTTATTTCCCAGAACCA
CAAACGGGAAGCTTTCGGGCTCCTTGACGTCGGCGTAATAAATGAACTCTTTTTTCCAGTTGACCAGGTT
GTGGAAGCTCTGGCTGTCATCCACACTGAAGGTCAGCAGGCAGCAGTCGGAGCCGCGGTAGAAAGGCGTG
CGGAGGCTACGGAAGCGCTCCTGACCGGCTGTATCCCAGATCTGCAGGGTCACAGTACGGCCGTCCACCT
CCAAGTCTTTATTGAGGAACTCCACACCGATGGTGTGGAAGAGATGAGCATCAAACTTGTTGGTGACATA
TCGGTTCATGAGCGAGCTTTTGCCCACGCCGCCATCACCCAGCAGAATCACTTTCAGGAGAGATGATTTA
GATGACATGGTTGTAATCCTCGTCCTGAATCGAATTCCCGCGGCCGCCATGGCGGCCGGGAGCATGCGAC
GTCGGGCCCAATTCGCCCTATAGTGAGTCGTATTACAATTCACTGGCCGTCGTTTTACAACGTCGTGACT
GGGAAAACCCTGGCGTTACCCAACTTAATCGCCTTGCAGCACATCCCCCTTTCGCCAGCTGGCGTAATAG
CGAAGAGGCCCGCACCGATCGCCCTTCCCAACAGTTGCGCAGCCTGAATGGCGAATGG
[124 nt withheld, positions 1599-1722]
C
[91 nt withheld, positions 1724-1814]
A
[49 nt withheld, positions 1816-1864]
CCTTTGACGTTGGAGTCCACGTTCTTT
[37 nt withheld, positions 1892-1928]
ACCCTATCTCGGTCTATTCTTTTGATTTATAAGGGATTTTGCCGATTTCGGCCTATTGGTTAAAAAATGA
GCTGATTTAACAAAAATTTAACGCGAATTTTAACAAAATATTAACGCTTACAATTTCCTGATGCGGTATT
TTCTCCTTACGCATCTGTGCGGTATTTCACACCGCATCAGGTGGCACTTTTCGGGGAAATGTGCGCGGAA
CCCCTATTTGTTTATTTTTCTAAATACATTCAAATATGTATCCGCTCATGAGACAATAACCCTGATAAAT
GCTTCAATAATATTGAAAAAGGAAGAGTATGAGTATTCAACATTTCCGTGTCGCCCTTATTCCCTTTTTT
GCGGCATTTTGCCTTCCTGTTTTTGCTCACCCAGAAACGCTGGTGAAAGTAAAAGATGCTGAAGATCAGT
TGGGTGCACGAGTGGGTTACATCGAACTGGATCTCAACAGCGGTAAGATCCTTGAGAGTTTTCGCCCCGA
AGAACGTTTTCCAATGATGAGCACTTTTAAAGTTCTGCTATGTGGCGCGGTATTATCCCGTATTGACGCC
GGGCAAGAGCAACTCGGTCGCCGCATACACTATTCTCAGAATGACTTGGTTGAGTACTCACCAGTCACAG
AAAAGCATCTTACGGATGGCATGACAGTAAGAGAATTATGCAGTGCTGCCATAACCATGAGTGATAACAC
TGCGGCCAACTTACTTCTGACAACGATCGGAGGACCGAAGGAGCTAACCGCTTTTTTGCACAACATGGGG
GATCATGTAACTCGCCTTGATCGTTGGGAACCGGAGCTGAATGAAGCCATACCAAACGACGAGCGTGACA
CCACGATGCCTGTAGCAATGGCAACAACGTTGCGCAAACTATTAACTGGCGAACTACTTACTCTAGCTTC
CCGGCAACAATTAATAGACTGGATGGAGGCGGATAAAGTTGCAGGACCACTTCTGCGCTCGGCCCTTCCG
GCTGGCTGGTTTATTGCTGATAAATCTGGAGCCGGTGAGCGTGGGTCTCGCGGTATCATTGCAGCACTGG
GGCCAGATGGTAAGCCCTCCCGTATCGTAGTTATCTACACGACGGGGAGTCAGGCAACTATGGATGAACG
AAATAGACAGATCGCTGAGATAGGTGCCTCACTGATTAAGCATTGGTAACTGTCAGACCAAGTTTACTCA
TATATACTTTAGATTGATTTAAAACTTCATTTTTAATTTAAAAGGATCTAGGTGAAGATCCTTTTTGATA
ATCTCATGACCAAAATCCCTTAACGTGAGTTTTCGTTCCACTGAGCGTCAGACCCCGTAGAAAAGATCAA
AGGATCTTCTTGAGATCCTTTTTTTCTGCGCGTAATCTGCTGCTTGCAAACAAAAAAACCACCGCTACCA
GCGGTGGTTTGTTTGCCGGATCAAGAGCTACCAACTCTTTTTCCGAAGGTAACTGGCTTCAGCAGAGCGC
AGATACCAAATACTGTTCTTCTAGTGTAGCCGTAGTTAGGCCACCACTTCAAGAACTCTGTAGCACCGCC
TACATACCTCGCTCTGCTAATCCTGTTACCAGTGGCTGCTGCCAGTGGCGATAAGTCGTGTCTTACCGGG
TTGGACTCAAGACGATAGTTACCGGATAAGGCGCAGCGGTCGGGCTGAACGGGGGGTTCGTGCACACAGC
CCAGCTTGGAGCGAACGACCTACACCGAACTGAGATACCTACAGCGTGAGCTAT
Features (pLannotate 1.2.2; 14 found; start..end, strand, type, name):
    377..469     +  CDS            lacI (fragment): lac repressor; lacI; The lac repressor binds to the lac operator to inhibit transcription in E. coli. This inhibition can be relieved by adding lactose or isopropyl-β-D-thiogalactopyranoside (IPTG).
    482..503     +  protein_bind   CAP binding site: CAP binding activates transcription in the presence of cAMP. E. coli catabolite activator protein
    518..548     +  promoter       lac promoter: promoter for the E. coli lac operon
    556..572     +  protein_bind   lac operator: The lac repressor binds to the lac operator to inhibit transcription in E. coli. This inhibition can be relieved by adding lactose or isopropyl-β-D-thiogalactopyranoside (IPTG). lac repressor encoded by lacI
    614..632     +  promoter       SP6 promoter: promoter for bacteriophage SP6 RNA polymerase
    644..706     +  CDS            VESPI_VESMG (fragment): Experimental evidence at protein level: Swiss-Prot protein existence level 1. Shows contractile activity on isolated ileum smooth muscle. From Vespa magnifica (Hornet).
    736..1338    -  CDS            RAB9A: RAB9A_HUMAN - Also known as RAB9. Experimental evidence at protein level: Swiss-Prot protein existence level 1. Involved in the transport of proteins between the endosomes and the trans Golgi network. Involved in the recruitment of SGSM2 to melanosomes and is required for the proper trafficking of melanogenic enzymes TYR, TYRP1 and DCT/TYRP2 to melanosomes in melanocytes. From Homo sapiens (Human).
   1417..1435    -  promoter       T7 promoter: promoter for bacteriophage T7 RNA polymerase
   1438..1595    +  CDS            lacZα (fragment): LacZα fragment of β-galactosidase; lacZ fragment
   1599..2027    +  rep_origin     f1 ori (sequence partly withheld): f1 bacteriophage origin of replication; arrow indicates direction of (+) strand synthesis
   2055..2105    -  misc_feature   bom (fragment): basis of mobility region from pBR322
   2132..2236    +  promoter       AmpR promoter: bla
   2237..3097    +  CDS            AmpR: β-lactamase; bla; confers resistance to ampicillin, carbenicillin, and related antibiotics
   3268..194     +  rep_origin     ori (across the origin): high-copy-number ColE1/pMB1/pBR322/pUC origin of replication
