[The description below was written by a language model from this plasmid's Addgene catalogue record and pLannotate feature annotations shown in this document.]
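Description:
Rab9a cds in pGem-T Easy is a small (about 3.7 kb) bacterial cloning plasmid carrying the coding sequence of zebrafish (Danio rerio) rab9a in the commercial pGEM-T Easy TA-cloning backbone. It is not an expression vector for animal cells. It is propagated in E. coli at high copy from a ColE1/pUC-type origin and selected with ampicillin through the β-lactamase (AmpR) gene and its own promoter. An f1 phage origin is also present, which in principle permits single-stranded DNA rescue with helper phage.

The insert sits in the multiple cloning region that interrupts the lacZα fragment downstream of the lac promoter, operator and CAP site, the arrangement used for blue/white screening when PCR products are ligated into this backbone. The roughly 600 bp open reading frame was labelled by the annotation software by its similarity to human RAB9A, a small GTPase involved in trafficking between endosomes and the trans-Golgi network, but the catalogue record identifies it as the zebrafish orthologue. The short hornet peptide hit next to it looks like an incidental match to polylinker sequence. The insert is flanked by opposing SP6 and T7 phage promoters. The coding sequence lies on the same strand as the T7 promoter, so by the annotated orientation T7 transcription should yield sense RNA and SP6 transcription the antisense strand.

This layout suits the stated purpose, in vitro synthesis of riboprobes for in situ hybridisation. The plasmid can also serve as a sequence-verified template for subcloning rab9a, and it belongs to a library of full-length zebrafish rab clones.
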