Addgene plasmid #80526: Rab9a cds in pGem-T Easy
Purpose: Can be used for in situ hybridisation or other purposes
Depositing lab: Rob Parton. Depositing organization: University of Queensland, Institute for Molecular Bioscience. Publication: A plasmid library of full-length zebrafish rab proteins for in vivo cell biology. Hall TE, Martel N, Lo HP, Xiong Z, Parton RG. Cell Logist. 2017 Mar 1;7(1):e1301151. doi: 10.1080/21592799.2017.1301151. eCollection 2017. PubMed 28396820.
Backbone
  Vector backbone: pGemT easy
  Backbone manufacturer: Promega
Growth in bacteria
  Bacterial resistance: Ampicillin, 100 μg/mL
  Growth temperature: 37°C
  Growth strain: DH5alpha
  Copy number: High Copy
Gene/Insert
  Gene/Insert name: rab9a
  Species: D. rerio (zebrafish)
  Entrez Gene: rab9a (a.k.a. im:6903224, zgc:153391)
Terms and licenses: Academic/Nonprofit Terms; Industry Terms: Not Available to Industry
How to cite: Rab9a cds in pGem-T Easy was a gift from Rob Parton (Addgene plasmid # 80526 ; http://n2t.net/addgene:80526 ; RRID:Addgene_80526)
